>Addgene plasmid #125196 | pSBbi-Pur-AktAR2-D | addgene full sequence | sequence record 243601 | Addgene NGS Result
GCTCCGGTGCCCGTCAGTGGGCAGAGCGCACATCGCCCACAGTCCCCGAGAAGTTGGGGGGAGGGGTCGG
CAATTGAACCGGTGCCTAGAGAAGGTGGCGCGGGGTAAACTGGGAAAGTGATGTCGTGTACTGGCTCCGC
CTTTTTCCCGAGGGTGGGGGAGAACCGTATATAAGTGCAGTAGTCGCCGTGAACGTTCTTTTTCGCAACG
GGTTTGCCGCCAGAACACAGGTAAGTGCCGTGTGTGGTTCCCGCGGGCCTGGCCTCTTTACGGGTTATGG
CCCTTGCGTGCCTTGAATTACTTCCACGCCCCTGGCTGCAGTACGTGATTCTTGATCCCGAGCTTCGGGT
TGGAAGTGGGTGGGAGAGTTCGAGGCCTTGCGCTTAAGGAGCCCCTTCGCCTCGTGCTTGAGTTGAGGCC
TGGCTTGGGCGCTGGGGCCGCCGCGTGCGAATCTGGTGGCACCTTCGCGCCTGTCTCGCTGCTTTCGATA
AGTCTCTAGCCATTTAAAATTTTTGATGACCTGCTGCGACGCTTTTTTTCTGGCAAGATAGTCTTGTAAA
TGCGGGCCAAGATCTGCACACTGGTATTTCGGTTTTTGGGGCCGCGGGCGGCGACGGGGCCCGTGCGTCC
CAGCGCACATGTTCGGCGAGGCGGGGCCTGCGAGCGCGGCCACCGAGAATCGGACGGGGGTAGTCTCAAG
CTGGCCGGCCTGCTCTGGTGCCTGGCCTCGCGCCGCCGTGTATCGCCCCGCCCTGGGCGGCAAGGCTGGC
CCGGTCGGCACCAGTTGCGTGAGCGGAAAGATGGCCGCTTCCCGGCCCTGCTGCAGGGAGCTCAAAATGG
AGGACGCGGCGCTCGGGAGAGCGGGCGGGTGAGTCACCCACACAAAGGAAAAGGGCCTTTCCGTCCTCAG
CCGTCGCTTCATGTGACTCCACGGAGTACCGGGCGCCGTCCAGGCACCTCGATTAGTTCTCGAGCTTTTG
GAGTACGTCGTCTTTAGGTTGGGGGGAGGGGTTTTATGCGATGGAGTTTCCCCATACTGAGTGGGTGGAG
ACTGAAGTTAGGCCAGCTTGGCACTTGATGTAATTCTCCTTGGAATTTGCCCTTTTTGAGTTTGGATCTT
GGTTCATTCTCAAGCCTCAGACAGTGGTTCAAAGTTTTTTTCTTCCATTTAAGGTGTCGTGAAAACTACC
CCAAGCTGGCCTCTGAGGCCACCATGGTGCGGGGTTCTCATCATCATCATCATCATGGTATGGCTAGCAT
GACTGGTGGACAGCAAATGGGTCGGGATCTGTACGACGATGACGATAAGGATCCCATGGTGAGCAAGGGC
GAGGAGCTGTTCACCGGGGTGGTGCCCATCCTGGTCGAGCTGGACGGCGACGTAAACGGCCACAAGTTCA
GCGTGTCCGGCGAGGGCGAGGGCGATGCCACCTACGGCAAGCTGACCCTGAAGTTCATCTGCACCACCGG
CAAGCTGCCCGTGCCCTGGCCCACCCTCGTGACCACCCTGAGCTGGGGCGTGCAGTGCTTCGCCCGCTAC
CCCGACCACATGAAGCAGCACGACTTCTTCAAGTCCGCCATGCCCGAAGGCTACGTCCAGGAGCGCACCA
TCTTCTTCAAGGACGACGGCAACTACAAGACCCGCGCCGAGGTGAAGTTCGAGGGCGACACCCTGGTGAA
CCGCATCGAGCTGAAGGGCATCGACTTCAAGGAGGACGGCAACATCCTGGGGCACAAGCTGGAGTACAAC
GCCATCCACGGCAACGTCTATATCACCGCCGACAAGCAGAAGAACGGCATCAAGGCCAACTTCGGCCTCA
ACTGCAACATCGAGGACGGCAGCGTGCAGCTCGCCGACCACTACCAGCAGAACACCCCCATCGGCGACGG
CCCCGTGCTGCTGCCCGACAACCACTACCTGAGCACCCAGTCCAAGCTGAGCAAAGACCCCAACGAGAAG
CGCGATCACATGGTCCTGCTGGAGTTCGTGACCGCCGCCGGGATCACTCTCGGCATGGACGAGCTGTACA
AGCGCATGCATAAGTTTTCTCAAGAACAGATCGGCGAAAACATTGTGTGCAGGGTCATTTGTACCACGGG
TCAAATTCCCATCCGAGATTTGTCAGCTGATATTTCACAAGTGCTTAAGGAAAAACGATCCATAAAGAAA
GTTTGGACATTTGGTAGAAACCCAGCCTGTGACTATCATTTAGGAAACATTTCAAGACTGTCAAATAAGC
ATTTCCAAATACTACTAGGAGAAGACGGTAACCTTTTATTGAATGACATTTCCACTAATGGGACCTGGTT
AAATGGGCAAAAAGTCGAGAAGAACAGCAATCAGTTACTGTCTCAAGGTGATGAAATAACCGTTGGTGTA
GGCGTGGAATCAGATATTTTATCTCTGGTCATTTTCATAAACGACAAATTTAAGCAGTGCCTCGAGCAGA
ACAAAGTTGATCGCTCTGCAGGTAAGCCAGGCAGCGGCGAGGGCAGCACCAAGGGCCTGGTCGACCCTCG
TCCGCGCTCGTGCGTGTGGCCGGACCCCAGGCCGGAGTTTGGAGGTACCGGCGGCAGCGAGCTCATGGGC
GGCGTGCAGCTCGCCGACCACTACCAGCAGAACACCCCCATCGGCGACGGCCCCGTGCTGCTGCCCGACA
ACCACTACCTGAGCTACCAGTCCAAGCTGAGCAAAGACCCCAACGAGAAGCGCGATCACATGGTCCTGCT
GGAGTTCGTGACCGCCGCCGGGATCACTCTCGGCATGGACGAGCTGTACAAGGGAGGTACCGGTGGATCT
ATGGTGAGCAAGGGCGAGGAGCTGTTCACCGGGGTGGTGCCCATCCTGGTCGAGCTGGACGGCGACGTAA
ACGGCCACAAGTTCAGCGTGTCCGGCGAGGGCGAGGGCGATGCCACCTACGGCAAGCTGACCCTGAAGCT
GATCTGCACCACCGGCAAGCTGCCCGTGCCCTGGCCCACCCTCGTGACCACCCTGGGCTACGGCCTTCAG
TGCTTCGCCCGCTACCCCGACCACATGAAGCAGCACGACTTCTTCAAGTCCGCCATGCCCGAAGGCTACG
TCCAGGAGCGCACCATCTTCTTCAAGGACGACGGCAACTACAAGACCCGCGCCGAGGTGAAGTTCGAGGG
CGACACCCTGGTGAACCGCATCGAGCTGAAGGGCATCGACTTCAAGGAGGACGGCAACATCCTGGGGCAC
AAGCTGGAGTACAACTACAACAGCCACAACGTCTATATCACCGCCGACAAGCAGAAGAACGGCATCAAGG
CCAACTTCAAGATCCGCCACAACATCGAGTAAGGCCTGTCAGGCCAAGCTTGGGGATCAATTCTCTAGAG
CTCGCTGATCAGCCTCGACTGTGCCTTCTAGTTGCCAGCCATCTGTTGTTTGCCCCTCCCCCGTGCCTTC
CTTGACCCTGGAAGGTGCCACTCCCACTGTCCTTTCCTAATAAAATGAGGAAATTGCATCGCATTGTCTG
AGTAGGTGTCATTCTATTCTGGGGGGTGGGGTGGGGCAGGACAGCAAGGGGGAGGATTGGGAAGACAATA
GCAGGCATGCTGGGGATGCGGTGGGCTCTATGGCTTCTGAGGCGGAAAGAACCAGCTGGGCCTACTAGAT
AGCGGACCCCTTACCGAAACATCGCCGCATTCTGCAGAGGAGTCGAACTTAGTGTATGTAAACTTCTGAC
CCACTGGAATTGTGATACAGTGAATTATAAGTGAAATAATCTGTCTGTAAACAATTGTTGGAAAAATGAC
TTGTGTCATGCACAAAGTAGATGTCCTAACTGACTTGCCAAAACTATTGTTTGTTAACAAGAAATTTGTG
GAGTAGTTGAAAAACGAGTTTTAATGACTCCAACTTAAGTGTATGTAAACTTCCGACTTCAACTGTATAG
GGATCCAATTTTAACAAAATATTAACGCTTACAATTTCCTGATGCGGTATTTTCTCCTTACGCATCTGTG
CGGTATTTCACACCGCATCAGGTGGCACTTTTCGGGGAAATGTGCGCGGAACCCCTATTTGTTTATTTTT
CTAAATACATTCAAATATGTATCCGCTCATGAGACAATAACCCTGATAAATGCTTCAATAATATTGAAAA
AGGAAGAGTATGAGTATTCAACATTTCCGTGTCGCCCTTATTCCCTTTTTTGCGGCATTTTGCCTTCCTG
TTTTTGCTCACCCAGAAACGCTGGTGAAAGTAAAAGATGCTGAAGATCAGTTGGGTGCACGAGTGGGTTA
CATCGAACTGGATCTCAACAGCGGTAAGATCCTTGAGAGTTTTCGCCCCGAAGAACGTTTTCCAATGATG
AGCACTTTTAAAGTTCTGCTATGTGGCGCGGTATTATCCCGTATTGACGCCGGGCAAGAGCAACTCGGTC
GCCGCATACACTATTCTCAGAATGACTTGGTTGAGTACTCACCAGTCACAGAAAAGCATCTTACGGATGG
CATGACAGTAAGAGAATTATGCAGTGCTGCCATAACCATGAGTGATAACACTGCGGCCAACTTACTTCTG
ACAACGATCGGAGGACCGAAGGAGCTAACCGCTTTTTTGCACAACATGGGGGATCATGTAACTCGCCTTG
ATCGTTGGGAACCGGAGCTGAATGAAGCCATACCAAACGACGAGCGTGACACCACGATGCCTGTAGCAAT
GGCAACAACGTTGCGCAAACTATTAACTGGCGAACTACTTACTCTAGCTTCCCGGCAACAATTAATAGAC
TGGATGGAGGCGGATAAAGTTGCAGGACCACTTCTGCGCTCGGCCCTTCCGGCTGGCTGGTTTATTGCTG
ATAAATCTGGAGCCGGTGAGCGTGGGTCTCGCGGTATCATTGCAGCACTGGGGCCAGATGGTAAGCCCTC
CCGTATCGTAGTTATCTACACGACGGGGAGTCAGGCAACTATGGATGAACGAAATAGACAGATCGCTGAG
ATAGGTGCCTCACTGATTAAGCATTGGTAACTGTCAGACCAAGTTTACTCATATATACTTTAGATTGATT
TAAAACTTCATTTTTAATTTAAAAGGATCTAGGTGAAGATCCTTTTTGATAATCTCATGACCAAAATCCC
TTAACGTGAGTTTTCGTTCCACTGAGCGTCAGACCCCGTAGAAAAGATCAAAGGATCTTCTTGAGATCCT
TTTTTTCTGCGCGTAATCTGCTGCTTGCAAACAAAAAAACCACCGCTACCAGCGGTGGTTTGTTTGCCGG
ATCAAGAGCTACCAACTCTTTTTCCGAAGGTAACTGGCTTCAGCAGAGCGCAGATACCAAATACTGTTCT
TCTAGTGTAGCCGTAGTTAGGCCACCACTTCAAGAACTCTGTAGCACCGCCTACATACCTCGCTCTGCTA
ATCCTGTTACCAGTGGCTGCTGCCAGTGGCGATAAGTCGTGTCTTACCGGGTTGGACTCAAGACGATAGT
TACCGGATAAGGCGCAGCGGTCGGGCTGAACGGGGGGTTCGTGCACACAGCCCAGCTTGGAGCGAACGAC
CTACACCGAACTGAGATACCTACAGCGTGAGCTATGAGAAAGCGCCACGCTTCCCGAAGGGAGAAAGGCG
GACAGGTATCCGGTAAGCGGCAGGGTCGGAACAGGAGAGCGCACGAGGGAGCTTCCAGGGGGAAACGCCT
GGTATCTTTATAGTCCTGTCGGGTTTCGCCACCTCTGACTTGAGCGTCGATTTTTGTGATGCTCGTCAGG
GGGGCGGAGCCTATGGAAAAACGCCAGCAACGCGGCCTTTTTACGGTTCCTGGCCTTTTGCTGGCCTTTT
GCTCACATGTTCTTTCCTGCGTTATCCCCTGATTCTGTGGATAACCGTATTACCGCCTTTGAGTGAGCTG
ATACCGCTCGCCGCAGCCGAACGACCGAGCGCAGCGAGTCAGTGAGCGAGGAAGCGGATCCCTATACAGT
TGAAGTCGGAAGTTTACATACACCTTAGCCAAATACATTTAAACTCACTTTTTCACAATTCCTGACATTT
AATCCTAGTAAAAATTCCCTGTCTTAGGTCAGTTAGGATCACCACTTTATTTTAAGAATGTGAAATATCA
GAATAATAGTAGAGAGAATGATTCATTTCAGCTTTTATTTCTTTCATCACATTCCCAGTGGGTCAGAAGT
TTACATACACTCGACTCCTCTGCAGAATGCGGCGATGTTTCGGTAAGGGGTCCCGAGTAGCTAGTTCATG
GCAGCCAGCATATGGCATATGTTGCCAAACTCTAAACCAAATACTCATTCTGATGTTTTAAATGATTTGC
CCTCCCATATGTCCTTCCGAGTGAGAGACACAAAAAATTCCAACACACTATTGCAATGAAAATAAATTTC
CTTTATTAGCCAGAAGTCAGATGCTCAAGGGGCTTCATGATGTCCCCATAATTTTTGGCAGAGGGAAAAA
GATCTCAGTGGTATTTGTGAGCCAGGGCATTGGCCACACCAGCCACCACCTTCTGATAGGCAGCCTGCAC
CTGAGGAGTGAATTCACGACAGGCCTTCGAATCAGGCACCGGGCTTGCGGGTCATGCACCAGGTGCGCGG
TCCTTCGGGCACCTCGACGTCGGCGGTGACGGTGAAGCCGAGCCGCTCGTAGAAGGGGAGGTTGCGGGGC
GCGGAGGTCTCCAGGAAGGCGGGCACCCCGGCGCGCTCGGCCGCCTCCACTCCGGGGAGCACGACGGCGC
TGCCCAGACCCTTGCCCTGGTGGTCGGGCGAGACGCCGACGGTGGCCAGGAACCACGCGGGCTCCTTGGG
CCGGTGCGGCGCCAGGAGGCCTTCCATCTGTTGCTGCGCGGCCAGCCGGGAACCGCTCAACTCGGCCATG
CGCGGGCCGATCTCGGCGAACACCGCCCCCGCTTCGACGCTCTCCGGCGTGGTCCAGACCGCCACCGCGG
CGCCGTCGTCCGCGACCCACACCTTGCCGATGTCGAGCCCGACGCGCGTGAGGAAGAGTTCTTGCAGCTC
GGTGACCCGCTCGATGTGGCGGTCCGGATCGACGGTGTGGCGCGTGGCGGGGTAGTCGGCGAACGCGGCG
GCGAGGGTGCGTACGGCCCTGGGGACGTCGTCGCGGGTGGCGAGGCGCACCGTGGGCTTGTACTCGGTCA
TGGTGGCCTCAGGTGCAGAGGTTTCTACAGGGAAAGAGAGAAAGGCTACAGTTAGTTTGCTGTGATGATG
CTAAGTGCCGAGGTCAGATGTCTATGGATTGTACACGGAATCCCAACGCAGGAACCAAAAAACACTCACC
CAAAAAAATGGCGCTAAGGCCGAGAGAAAGGCGAAGTTCCGTCTACGGCTATATACCTTGAAACAGGGGC
GGCAGAAGTGACGCAACGCGGTTGCGCGGACGGCTTCCTGTGTTTTCATTGGTCGAAGCGTTCTGCGCGT
GCGCAGAGATTCCCCAGGGAAGGCGGGCCCTCTTCCGAATGTCCAATCCGGACATTCTTCCGGTTGGACC
TCCGCGGTCAGCGCTGTGCCCGGCGAGAGATCACGTGGGGCGCGGAGGCGGTGCTGCTGGGGCACGGCCG
TCCAGCCTCGGCGGCCATATTTTTGAGGGGCTGTTCATCTCGTTCACACGCTCTGTCCGCCATGTTTGTG
AGTGGAAGCGCCATTACCCCTTCAAGCGACTGAAGGCTGCAGGGCCTCTGGTGGCCCGCATGGGGAGACC
AGACCCGCCAGGCCCGCCTTTCCGCACTCAGTCCGGGCTTACTTTATTTTGTGAGACAGGGTCTCGCCTA
GAG
Features (pLannotate 1.2.2; 17 found; start..end, strand, type, name):
      1..1182    +  promoter       EF-1α promoter: strong constitutive promoter for human elongation factor EF-1α
   1229..1249    +  CDS            capTEV™ (fragment): composite tag for in vivo biotinylation, TEV protease cleavage, and 6xHis tagging
   1250..1282    +  CDS            T7 tag (gene 10 leader): leader peptide from bacteriophage T7 gene 10 promotes efficient translation in E. coli
   1286..1309    +  CDS            Xpress™ tag: Xpress™ epitope tag, including an enterokinase recognition and cleavage site
   1316..2032    +  CDS            mCerulean3: mCerulean3 is a basic (constitutively fluorescent) cyan fluorescent protein published in 2011, derived from Aequorea victoria. It is reported to be a somewhat slowly-maturing monomer with very low acid sensitivity.
   2042..2464    +  CDS            RAD53 (fragment): RAD53_YEAST - Also known as MEC2, SAD1, SPK1. Experimental evidence at protein level: Swiss-Prot protein existence level 1. Controls S-phase checkpoint as well as G1 and G2 DNA damage checkpoints. Phosphorylates proteins on serine, threonine, and tyrosine. Prevents entry into anaphase and mitotic exit after DNA damage via regulation of the Polo kinase CDC5. Seems to be involved in the phosphorylation of RPH1. From Saccharomyces cerevisiae (strain ATCC 204508 / S288c) (Baker's yeast).
   2588..3319    +  CDS            cp173Venus: circularly permuted form of the Venus yellow fluorescent protein (Nagai et al., 2004) efficient FRET acceptor for CFP
   3379..3603    +  polyA_signal   bGH poly(A) signal: bovine growth hormone polyadenylation signal
   3607..3628    +  promoter       SV40 promoter (fragment): SV40 enhancer and early promoter
   3927..3957    +  rep_origin     M13 ori (fragment): M13 bacteriophage origin of replication; arrow indicates direction of (+) strand synthesis
   3958..4008    -  misc_feature   bom (fragment): basis of mobility region from pBR322
   4035..4139    +  promoter       AmpR promoter: bla
   4140..5000    +  CDS            AmpR: β-lactamase; bla; confers resistance to ampicillin, carbenicillin, and related antibiotics
   5171..5759    +  rep_origin     ori: high-copy-number ColE1/pMB1/pBR322/pUC origin of replication
   6322..6377    -  polyA_signal   β-globin poly(A) signal: rabbit β-globin polyadenylation signal (Gil and Proudfoot, 1987)
   6448..6528    -  CDS            HBB (fragment): HBB_PONPY - Experimental evidence at transcript level: Swiss-Prot protein existence level 2. Involved in oxygen transport from the lung to the various peripheral tissues. From Pongo pygmaeus (Bornean orangutan).
   6542..7141    -  CDS            PuroR: puromycin N-acetyltransferase; pac from Streptomyces alboniger; confers resistance to puromycin
