[The description below was written by a language model from this plasmid's Addgene catalogue record and pLannotate feature annotations shown in this document.]
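Description:
pSBbi-Pur-AktAR2-D is a Sleeping Beauty transposon plasmid for stable mammalian expression, built on the pSBbi-Pur backbone. It is propagated in E. coli through a high-copy ColE1/pUC-type origin with ampicillin selection (AmpR under its own bla promoter). The catalogue lists a bidirectional EF1a/RPBSA promoter arrangement. In the feature table, the EF-1α promoter drives the insert in the forward direction and terminates at a bGH polyadenylation signal. A puromycin N-acetyltransferase gene lies on the opposite strand and ends in a rabbit β-globin poly(A) signal. The RPBSA promoter and the transposon inverted repeats were not picked up by the automated annotation, although the vector type implies that the repeats flank the expression cassettes. Stable integration would depend on Sleeping Beauty transposase, which this record does not show as encoded on the plasmid, followed by puromycin selection.

The synthetic 2.1 kb insert, cloned between retained SfiI sites, is the "dead" version of the AktAR2 FRET reporter of AKT activity. It begins with 6xHis, T7 and Xpress tags, followed by the donor mCerulean3. Next comes a segment annotated as a yeast RAD53 fragment, which probably serves as the phosphoamino-acid-binding module of the sensor. A FoxO1-derived substrate peptide and the circularly permuted Venus acceptor complete the fusion; the acceptor is listed as cpVenus[E172] in the catalogue and annotated as cp173Venus. In this variant FoxO1 Thr-24 is changed to Val, so the peptide cannot be phosphorylated and the sensor should not respond to AKT. The reporter is not membrane-targeted. According to the depositor, it differs from the active sister construct by this single residue, which makes it a natural negative control for FRET imaging in stable cell lines.
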