Addgene plasmid #125196: pSBbi-Pur-AktAR2-D
Purpose: SB-transposon plasmid for stable expression of unphosphorylatable "dead" version of AktAR2 variant of FRET-based AKT activity reporter
Depositing lab: Eric Davis. Depositing organization: University of Texas MD Anderson Cancer Center.
Backbone
  Vector backbone: pSBbi-Pur
  Backbone manufacturer: Addgene plasmid # 60523
  Backbone size w/o insert (bp): 5661
  Vector type: Mammalian Expression ; Transposon
  Selectable markers: Puromycin
Growth in bacteria
  Bacterial resistance: Ampicillin, 100 μg/mL
  Growth temperature: 37°C
  Growth strain: DH5alpha
  Copy number: High Copy
Gene/Insert
  Gene/Insert name: AktAR2-D
  Species: Synthetic
  Insert size (bp): 2115
  Mutation: FoxO1 Thr-24 changed to Val rendering this inactive and unphosphorylatable
  Promoter: EF1a/RPBSA
  Tag / fusion protein: 6xHis, T7, and Xpress, mCerulean3 (N terminal on insert); cpVenus[E172] (C terminal on insert)
  Cloning method: Restriction Enzyme; 5′ cloning site SfiI (not destroyed); 3′ cloning site SfiI (not destroyed)
  Sequencing primers: 5′ GCCTCAGACAGTGGTTCAAAG; 3′ AGGCACAGTCGAGGCTGAT
Terms and licenses: Academic/Nonprofit Terms; Industry Terms: Not Available to Industry
Depositor comments: Not membrane-targeted. Insert subcloned from Addgene #64932. This plasmid is almost identical to Addgene plasmid #125195 but has a single amino change in the target peptide.
How to cite: pSBbi-Pur-AktAR2-D was a gift from Eric Davis (Addgene plasmid # 125196 ; http://n2t.net/addgene:125196 ; RRID:Addgene_125196)
