>Addgene plasmid #125196 | pSBbi-Pur-AktAR2-D | depositor partial sequence | sequence record 239433 | Sequence of the insert
GCCACCATGGTGCGGGGTTCTCATCATCATCATCATCATGGTATGGCTAGCATGACTGGTGGACAGCAAA
TGGGTCGGGATCTGTACGACGATGACGATAAGGATCCCATGGTGAGCAAGGGCGAGGAGCTGTTCACCGG
GGTGGTGCCCATCCTGGTCGAGCTGGACGGCGACGTAAACGGCCACAGGTTCAGCGTGTCCGGCGAGGGC
GAGGGCGATGCCACCTACGGCAAGCTGACCCTGAAGTTCATCTGCACCACCGGCAAGCTGCCCGTGCCCT
GGCCCACCCTCGTGACCACCCTGAGCTGGGGCGTGCAGTGCTTCGCCCGCTACCCCGACCACATGAAGCA
GCACGACTTCTTCAAGTCCGCCATGCCCGAAGGCTACGTCCAGGAGCGTACCATCTTCTTCAAGGACGAC
GGCAACTACAAGACCCGCGCCGAGGTGAAGTTCGAGGGCGACACCCTGGTGAACCGCATCGAGCTGAAGG
GCATCGACTTCAAGGAGGACGGCAACATCCTGGGGCACAAGCTGGAGTACAACGCCATCCACGGCAACGT
CTATATCACCGCCGACAAGCAGAAGAACGGCATCAAGGCCAACTTCGGCCTCAACTGCAACATCGAGGAC
GGCAGCGTGCAGCTCGCCGACCACTACCAGCAGAACACCCCCATCGGCGACGGCCCCGTGCTGCTGCCCG
ACAACCACTACCTGAGCACCCAGTCCGCCCTGAGCAAAGACCCCAACGAGAAGCGCGATCACATGGTCCT
GCTGGAGTTCGTGACCGCCGCCGGGATCACTCTCGGCATGGACGAGCTGTACAAGCGCATGCATAAGTTT
TCTCAAGAACAGATCGGCGAAAACATTGTGTGCAGGGTCATTTGTACCACGGGTCAAATTCCCATCCGAG
ATTTGTCAGCTGATATTTCACAAGTGCTTAAGGAAAAACGATCCATAAAGAAAGTTTGGACATTTGGTAG
AAACCCAGCCTGTGACTATCATTTAGGAAACATTTCAAGACTGTCAAATAAGCATTTCCAAATACTACTA
GGAGAAGACGGTAACCTTTTATTGAATGACATTTCCACTAATGGGACCTGGTTAAATGGGCAAAAAGTCG
AGAAGAACAGCAATCAGTTACTGTCTCAAGGTGATGAAATAACCGTTGGTGTAGGCGTGGAATCAGATAT
TTTATCTCTGGTCATTTTCATAAACGACAAATTTAAGCAGTGCCTCGAGCAGAACAAAGTTGATCGCTCT
GCAGGTAAGCCAGGCAGCGGCGAGGGCAGCACCAAGGGCCTGGTCGACCCTCGTCCGCGCTCGTGCGTGT
GGCCGGACCCCAGGCCGGAGTTTGGAGGTACCGGCGGCAGCGAGCTCATGGGCGGCGTGCAGCTCGCCGA
CCACTACCAGCAGAACACCCCCATCGGCGACGGCCCCGTGCTGCTGCCCGACAACCACTACCTGAGCTAC
CAGTCCAAGCTGAGCAAAGACCCCAACGAGAAGCGCGATCACATGGTCCTGCTGGAGTTCGTGACCGCCG
CCGGGATCACTCTCGGCATGGACGAGCTGTACAAGGGAGGTACCGGTGGATCTATGGTGAGCAAGGGCGA
GGAGCTGTTCACCGGGGTGGTGCCCATCCTGGTCGAGCTGGACGGCGACGTAAACGGCCACAAGTTCAGC
GTGTCCGGCGAGGGCGAGGGCGATGCCACCTACGGCAAGCTGACCCTGAAGCTGATCTGCACCACCGGCA
AGCTGCCCGTGCCCTGGCCCACCCTCGTGACCACCCTGGGCTACGGCCTTCAGTGCTTCGCCCGCTACCC
CGACCACATGAAGCAGCACGACTTCTTCAAGTCCGCCATGCCCGAAGGCTACGTCCAGGAGCGCACCATC
TTCTTCAAGGACGACGGCAACTACAAGACCCGCGCCGAGGTGAAGTTCGAGGGCGACACCCTGGTGAACC
GCATCGAGCTGAAGGGCATCGACTTCAAGGAGGACGGCAACATCCTGGGGCACAAGCTGGAGTACAACTA
CAACAGCCACAACGTCTATATCACCGCCGACAAGCAGAAGAACGGCATCAAGGCCAACTTCAAGATCCGC
CACAACATCGAGTAA
